>Addgene plasmid #131657 | ETV7_A86D_pet28a | addgene full sequence | sequence record 258680 | Addgene NGS Result
ATCCGGATATAGTTCCTCCTTTCAGCAAAAAACCCCTCAAGACCCGTTTAGAGGCCCCAAGGGGTTATGC
TAGTTATTGCTCAGCGGTGGCAGCAGCCAACTCAGCTTCCTTTCGGGCTTTGTTAGCAGCCGGATCTCAG
TGGTGGTGGTGGTGGTGCTCGAGTGCGGCCGCAAGCTTGTCGACGGAGCTCGAATTCTCACGGAGAGATT
TCTGGCCTCTTGTCCTTGAACTCTATTCTGTCCTGCTCCTGGCTCTCCAGCGGCTCCAGGTGGCTGTGCT
TGTCCTGGACCATCTTTCCCGGAGTCTTTAGAAATCTGAACAGGAGTTTCTGCCCCGGTTCCTTCTTAAT
GATATTAAGCTTATAATAGTGGCGCAGGGCACGAGACATCTTCTCGTAGGTCATGTTCACCCGGTTCTTG
TGATTTCCCCAGAGTCTGGCGAGCCCATTTGGATCCACAACTCGGAAGATCTTGGCGTCCTTGTCTTCCC
ACTTGATGTAGGGCTCATATCGGGTATCAAGGAGCAGCTGATACACGTAATCCCACAGCAGGCGGCAGTC
AGCGATCCTGCCGTCAATGGGGGCCTGCGGCATCGCGGGGAAGGAACAGACCCCCTGGGTCCTGCAGCCG
AGCTCTGCACAGTGACATAAGTTGAGGGACTCCTCCTTGCCAGGGGTCCACCTTGCCAGGCCAGGGTCAT
CCAGGTGGCCGAAGTTGCTGGTAAGCCCTGGGTCTGGTGGCTGCAGCAGGTGGCCCCTTCGGGTGTCCAT
CTGAGAGGGGCCAGTCACCTCTTCCGGGGGGACTGGAGAGTGCTGGGTGGGCGTCTTCAGCCTGAAGATC
CCTCCAAAAAAGGGCCCACACACCAGGGCTCGCCGCTGGGTCTTGATGTACTGGAGCAGCTCATACAGGA
CGTCACCTGAGCTGGGCGCACGGTGCCGGAAGTCGTCCTTGGTGAGGATGCAGAGGTCGCGTCCGTTCAT
CTCGAACCCGTGCTCCGCGGTGCATGGCAGAGAGTACTCCTGCTCTGCCCAGCGCAGCCAGTGCAGCACG
TCCTCCCTGCTCCACAGTGCGGGCTGGATGCGGAGTCTTCCTGGCAGCTTGCAGATCCCCCCTTCACCCA
GCAGGTTAATTTGAGCTTCACATCTGGCTTGCACGTGGGTGCCTAGGGGAGGCATGGCTGCCACAGGGCT
TATAGGAGAAATAGCCAATTCTCCCTCCTGCATATGGCTGCCGCGCGGCACCAGGCCGCTGCTGTGATGA
TGATGATGATGGCTGCTGCCCATGGTATATCTCCTTCTTAAAGTTAAACAAAATTATTTCTAGAGGGGAA
TTGTTATCCGCTCACAATTCCCCTATAGTGAGTCGTATTAATTTCGCGGGATCGAGATCTCGATCCTCTA
CGCCGGACGCATCGTGGCCGGCATCACCGGCGCCACAGGTGCGGTTGCTGGCGCCTATATCGCCGACATC
ACCGATGGGGAAGATCGGGCTCGCCACTTCGGGCTCATGAGCGCTTGTTTCGGCGTGGGTATGGTGGCAG
GCCCCGTGGCCGGGGGACTGTTGGGCGCCATCTCCTTGCATGCACCATTCCTTGCGGCGGCGGTGCTCAA
CGGCCTCAACCTACTACTGGGCTGCTTCCTAATGCAGGAGTCGCATAAGGGAGAGCGTCGAGATCCCGGA
CACCATCGAATGGCGCAAAACCTTTCGCGGTATGGCATGATAGCGCCCGGAAGAGAGTCAATTCAGGGTG
GTGAATGTGAAACCAGTAACGTTATACGATGTCGCAGAGTATGCCGGTGTCTCTTATCAGACCGTTTCCC
GCGTGGTGAACCAGGCCAGCCACGTTTCTGCGAAAACGCGGGAAAAAGTGGAAGCGGCGATGGCGGAGCT
GAATTACATTCCCAACCGCGTGGCACAACAACTGGCGGGCAAACAGTCGTTGCTGATTGGCGTTGCCACC
TCCAGTCTGGCCCTGCACGCGCCGTCGCAAATTGTCGCGGCGATTAAATCTCGCGCCGATCAACTGGGTG
CCAGCGTGGTGGTGTCGATGGTAGAACGAAGCGGCGTCGAAGCCTGTAAAGCGGCGGTGCACAATCTTCT
CGCGCAACGCGTCAGTGGGCTGATCATTAACTATCCGCTGGATGACCAGGATGCCATTGCTGTGGAAGCT
GCCTGCACTAATGTTCCGGCGTTATTTCTTGATGTCTCTGACCAGACACCCATCAACAGTATTATTTTCT
CCCATGAAGACGGTACGCGACTGGGCGTGGAGCATCTGGTCGCATTGGGTCACCAGCAAATCGCGCTGTT
AGCGGGCCCATTAAGTTCTGTCTCGGCGCGTCTGCGTCTGGCTGGCTGGCATAAATATCTCACTCGCAAT
CAAATTCAGCCGATAGCGGAACGGGAAGGCGACTGGAGTGCCATGTCCGGTTTTCAACAAACCATGCAAA
TGCTGAATGAGGGCATCGTTCCCACTGCGATGCTGGTTGCCAACGATCAGATGGCGCTGGGCGCAATGCG
CGCCATTACCGAGTCCGGGCTGCGCGTTGGTGCGGATATCTCGGTAGTGGGATACGACGATACCGAAGAC
AGCTCATGTTATATCCCGCCGTTAACCACCATCAAACAGGATTTTCGCCTGCTGGGGCAAACCAGCGTGG
ACCGCTTGCTGCAACTCTCTCAGGGCCAGGCGGTGAAGGGCAATCAGCTGTTGCCCGTCTCACTGGTGAA
AAGAAAAACCACCCTGGCGCCCAATACGCAAACCGCCTCTCCCCGCGCGTTGGCCGATTCATTAATGCAG
CTGGCACGACAGGTTTCCCGACTGGAAAGCGGGCAGTGAGCGCAACGCAATTAATGTAAGTTAGCTCACT
CATTAGGCACCGGGATCTCGACCGATGCCCTTGAGAGCCTTCAACCCAGTCAGCTCCTTCCGGTGGGCGC
GGGGCATGACTATCGTCGCCGCACTTATGACTGTCTTCTTTATCATGCAACTCGTAGGACAGGTGCCGGC
AGCGCTCTGGGTCATTTTCGGCGAGGACCGCTTTCGCTGGAGCGCGACGATGATCGGCCTGTCGCTTGCG
GTATTCGGAATCTTGCACGCCCTCGCTCAAGCCTTCGTCACTGGTCCCGCCACCAAACGTTTCGGCGAGA
AGCAGGCCATTATCGCCGGCATGGCGGCCCCACGGGTGCGCATGATCGTGCTCCTGTCGTTGAGGACCCG
GCTAGGCTGGCGGGGTTGCCTTACTGGTTAGCAGAATGAATCACCGATACGCGAGCGAACGTGAAGCGAC
TGCTGCTGCAAAACGTCTGCGACCTGAGCAACAACATGAATGGTCTTCGGTTTCCGTGTTTCGTAAAGTC
TGGAAACGCGGAAGTCAGCGCCCTGCACCATTATGTTCCGGATCTGCATCGCAGGATGCTGCTGGCTACC
CTGTGGAACACCTACATCTGTATTAACGAAGCGCTGGCATTGACCCTGAGTGATTTTTCTCTGGTCCCGC
CGCATCCATACCGCCAGTTGTTTACCCTCACAACGTTCCAGTAACCGGGCATGTTCATCATCAGTAACCC
GTATCGTGAGCATCCTCTCTCGTTTCATCGGTATCATTACCCCCATGAACAGAAATCCCCCTTACACGGA
GGCATCAGTGACCAAACAGGAAAAAACCGCCCTTAACATGGCCCGCTTTATCAGAAGCCAGACATTAACG
CTTCTGGAGAAACTCAACGAGCTGGACGCGGATGAACAGGCAGACATCTGTGAATCGCTTCACGACCACG
CTGATGAGCTTTACCGCAGCTGCCTCGCGCGTTTCGGTGATGACGGTGAAAACCTCTGACACATGCAGCT
CCCGGAGACGGTCACAGCTTGTCTGTAAGCGGATGCCGGGAGCAGACAAGCCCGTCAGGGCGCGTCAGCG
GGTGTTGGCGGGTGTCGGGGCGCAGCCATGACCCAGTCACGTAGCGATAGCGGAGTGTATACTGGCTTAA
CTATGCGGCATCAGAGCAGATTGTACTGAGAGTGCACCATTGCGGTGTGAAATACCGCACAGATGCGTAA
GGAGAAAATACCGCATCAGGCGCTCTTCCGCTTCCTCGCTCACTGACTCGCTGCGCTCGGTCGTTCGGCT
GCGGCGAGCGGTATCAGCTCACTCAAAGGCGGTAATACGGTTATCCACAGAATCAGGGGATAACGCAGGA
AAGAACATGTGAGCAAAAGGCCAGCAAAAGGCCAGGAACCGTAAAAAGGCCGCGTTGCTGGCGTTTTTCC
ATAGGCTCCGCCCCCCTGACGAGCATCACAAAAATCGACGCTCAAGTCAGAGGTGGCGAAACCCGACAGG
ACTATAAAGATACCAGGCGTTTCCCCCTGGAAGCTCCCTCGTGCGCTCTCCTGTTCCGACCCTGCCGCTT
ACCGGATACCTGTCCGCCTTTCTCCCTTCGGGAAGCGTGGCGCTTTCTCATAGCTCACGCTGTAGGTATC
TCAGTTCGGTGTAGGTCGTTCGCTCCAAGCTGGGCTGTGTGCACGAACCCCCCGTTCAGCCCGACCGCTG
CGCCTTATCCGGTAACTATCGTCTTGAGTCCAACCCGGTAAGACACGACTTATCGCCACTGGCAGCAGCC
ACTGGTAACAGGATTAGCAGAGCGAGGTATGTAGGCGGTGCTACAGAGTTCTTGAAGTGGTGGCCTAACT
ACGGCTACACTAGAAGGACAGTATTTGGTATCTGCGCTCTGCTGAAGCCAGTTACCTTCGGAAAAAGAGT
TGGTAGCTCTTGATCCGGCAAACAAACCACCGCTGGTAGCGGTGGTTTTTTTGTTTGCAAGCAGCAGATT
ACGCGCAGAAAAAAAGGATCTCAAGAAGATCCTTTGATCTTTTCTACGGGGTCTGACGCTCAGTGGAACG
AAAACTCACGTTAAGGGATTTTGGTCATGAACAATAAAACTGTCTGCTTACATAAACAGTAATACAAGGG
GTGTTATGAGCCATATTCAACGGGAAACGTCTTGCTCTAGGCCGCGATTAAATTCCAACATGGATGCTGA
TTTATATGGGTATAAATGGGCTCGCGATAATGTCGGGCAATCAGGTGCGACAATCTATCGATTGTATGGG
AAGCCCGATGCGCCAGAGTTGTTTCTGAAACATGGCAAAGGTAGCGTTGCCAATGATGTTACAGATGAGA
TGGTCAGACTAAACTGGCTGACGGAATTTATGCCTCTTCCGACCATCAAGCATTTTATCCGTACTCCTGA
TGATGCATGGTTACTCACCACTGCGATCCCCGGGAAAACAGCATTCCAGGTATTAGAAGAATATCCTGAT
TCAGGTGAAAATATTGTTGATGCGCTGGCAGTGTTCCTGCGCCGGTTGCATTCGATTCCTGTTTGTAATT
GTCCTTTTAACAGCGATCGCGTATTTCGTCTCGCTCAGGCGCAATCACGAATGAATAACGGTTTGGTTGA
TGCGAGTGATTTTGATGACGAGCGTAATGGCTGGCCTGTTGAACAAGTCTGGAAAGAAATGCATAAACTT
TTGCCATTCTCACCGGATTCAGTCGTCACTCATGGTGATTTCTCACTTGATAACCTTATTTTTGACGAGG
GGAAATTAATAGGTTGTATTGATGTTGGACGAGTCGGAATCGCAGACCGATACCAGGATCTTGCCATCCT
ATGGAACTGCCTCGGTGAGTTTTCTCCTTCATTACAGAAACGGCTTTTTCAAAAATATGGTATTGATAAT
CCTGATATGAATAAATTGCAGTTTCATTTGATGCTCGATGAGTTTTTCTAAGAATTAATTCATGAGCGGA
TACATATTTGAATGTATTTAGAAAAATAAACAAATAGGGGTTCCGCGCACATTTCCCCGAAAAGTGCCAC
CTAAATTGTAAGCGTTAATATTTTGTTAAAATTCGCGTTAAATTTTTGTTAAATCAGCTCATTTTTTAAC
CAATAGGCCGAAATCGGCAAAATCCCTTATAAATCAAAAGAATAGACCGAGATAGGGT
[37 nt withheld, positions 6009-6045]
AAAGAACGTGGACTCCAACGTCAAAGG
[49 nt withheld, positions 6073-6121]
T
[91 nt withheld, positions 6123-6213]
G
[124 nt withheld, positions 6215-6338]
CCCATTCGCCA
Features (pLannotate 1.2.2; 21 found; start..end, strand, type, name):
     26..73      -  terminator     T7 terminator: transcription terminator for bacteriophage T7 RNA polymerase
     81..130     -  CDS            SET1 (fragment): solubility-enhancement tag derived from T7 phage gene 10B
    140..157     -  CDS            9xHis (fragment): 9xHis affinity tag
    201..1223    -  CDS            ETV7: ETV7_HUMAN - Also known as TEL2, TELB, TREF. Experimental evidence at protein level: Swiss-Prot protein existence level 1. Transcriptional repressor; binds to the DNA sequence 5'- CCGGAAGT-3'. Isoform A does not seem to have a repressor activity. Isoform C does not seem to have a repressor activity. From Homo sapiens (Human).
   1227..1244    -  CDS            thrombin site: thrombin recognition and cleavage site
   1255..1271    -  CDS            capTEV™ (fragment): composite tag for in vivo biotinylation, TEV protease cleavage, and 6xHis tagging
   1290..1312    -  RBS            RBS: efficient ribosome binding site from bacteriophage T7 gene 10 (Olins and Rangwala, 1989)
   1327..1351    -  protein_bind   lac operator: The lac repressor binds to the lac operator to inhibit transcription in E. coli. This inhibition can be relieved by adding lactose or isopropyl-β-D-thiogalactopyranoside (IPTG). lac repressor encoded by lacI
   1352..1370    -  promoter       T7 promoter: promoter for bacteriophage T7 RNA polymerase
   1392..1671    +  CDS            TcR (fragment): tetracycline efflux protein; tet; confers resistance to tetracycline
   1679..1756    +  promoter       lacI promoter: lacI
   1757..2839    +  CDS            lacI: lac repressor; lacI; The lac repressor binds to the lac operator to inhibit transcription in E. coli. This inhibition can be relieved by adding lactose or isopropyl-β-D-thiogalactopyranoside (IPTG).
   2852..2873    +  protein_bind   CAP binding site: CAP binding activates transcription in the presence of cAMP. E. coli catabolite activator protein
   2888..3179    +  CDS            TcR (fragment): tetracycline efflux protein; tet; confers resistance to tetracycline
   3251..3631    -  CDS            YPB1_ECOLX: Protein predicted: Swiss-Prot protein existence level 4. From Escherichia coli.
   3648..3839    +  CDS            rop: Rop protein, which maintains plasmids at low copy number; rop
   3941..4080    +  misc_feature   bom: basis of mobility region from pBR322
   4266..4854    -  rep_origin     ori: high-copy-number ColE1/pMB1/pBR322/pUC origin of replication
   4976..5791    +  CDS            KanR: aminoglycoside phosphotransferase; aph(3')-Ia; confers resistance to kanamycin in bacteria or G418 (Geneticin®) in eukaryotes
   5800..5857    -  promoter       AmpR promoter (fragment): bla
   5910..6338    -  rep_origin     f1 ori (sequence partly withheld): f1 bacteriophage origin of replication; arrow indicates direction of (+) strand synthesis
