[The description below was written by a language model from this plasmid's Addgene catalogue record and pLannotate feature annotations shown in this document.]
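Description:
ETV7_A86D_pet28a is a bacterial expression plasmid built on the pET28a backbone for producing recombinant human ETV7 (also called TEL2), an ETS-family transcription factor, in E. coli. The insert of about 1 kb corresponds to the full ETV7 coding sequence carrying an alanine-to-aspartic acid substitution at residue 86, which the depositor introduced to improve the solubility of the protein. It was cloned between the NdeI and EcoRI sites, placing it in frame with the backbone-encoded N-terminal 6xHis tag. A thrombin cleavage site lies between the tag and ETV7, so the tag can be removed after affinity purification. The short His-tag and T7-derived fragments annotated downstream of the insert are remnants of the pET28a polylinker region. Whether they are translated depends on an insert stop codon, which the record does not explicitly state.

Expression is driven by the T7 promoter with an adjacent lac operator, followed by the T7 gene 10 ribosome binding site and closed by the T7 terminator. The plasmid also carries lacI, whose repressor keeps transcription low until IPTG is added. Production therefore requires a host that supplies T7 RNA polymerase. The plasmid is propagated through a pBR322-type ColE1 origin accompanied by rop and bom, and it also contains an f1 origin. Selection is by kanamycin resistance. The catalogue lists the plasmid as high copy, although the presence of rop is normally associated with reduced copy number. The associated work compared MAPK interactions across the ETS family, which is consistent with use of the purified protein in biochemical assays.
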