Addgene plasmid #131657: ETV7_A86D_pet28a
Purpose: Bacterial expression of ETS gene with A86D mutation for solubility
Depositing lab: Peter Hollenhorst. Depositing organization: Indiana University, Bloomington. Publication: Comparison of MAPK specificity across the ETS transcription factor family identifies a high-affinity ERK interaction required for ERG function in prostate cells. Selvaraj N, Kedage V, Hollenhorst PC. Cell Commun Signal. 2015 Feb 19;13:12. doi: 10.1186/s12964-015-0089-7. PubMed 25885538.
Backbone
  Vector backbone: pet28a
  Backbone manufacturer: EMD Biosciences
  Backbone size w/o insert (bp): 5369
  Vector type: Bacterial Expression
Growth in bacteria
  Bacterial resistance: Kanamycin, 50 μg/mL
  Growth temperature: 37°C
  Growth strain: DH5alpha
  Copy number: High Copy
Gene/Insert
  Gene/Insert name: ETV7 A86D (alt name: TEL2)
  Species: H. sapiens (human)
  Insert size (bp): 1026
  Mutation: Alanine 86 to Aspartic Acid
  Entrez Gene: ETV7 (a.k.a. TEL-2, TEL2, TELB)
  Tag / fusion protein: 6xHis (N terminal on backbone)
  Cloning method: Restriction Enzyme; 5′ cloning site Nde1 (unknown if destroyed); 3′ cloning site EcoR1 (unknown if destroyed)
  Sequencing primers: 5′ T7 Fwd
Terms and licenses: Academic/Nonprofit Terms; Industry Terms: Not Available to Industry
Depositor comments: insert equivalent to CDS in NM_016135 with A86D mutation
How to cite: ETV7_A86D_pet28a was a gift from Peter Hollenhorst (Addgene plasmid # 131657 ; http://n2t.net/addgene:131657 ; RRID:Addgene_131657)
